>Addgene plasmid #57954 | mOrange2-ELP-1-25 | addgene full sequence | sequence record 183094 | Addgene NGS Result
CGTTACATAACTTACGGTAAATGGCCCGCCTGGCTGACCGCCCAACGACCCCCGCCCATTGACGTCAATA
ATGACGTATGTTCCCATAGTAACGCCAATAGGGACTTTCCATTGACGTCAATGGGTGGAGTATTTACGGT
AAACTGCCCACTTGGCAGTACATCAAGTGTATCATATGCCAAGTACGCCCCCTATTGACGTCAATGACGG
TAAATGGCCCGCCTGGCATTATGCCCAGTACATGACCTTATGGGACTTTCCTACTTGGCAGTACATCTAC
GTATTAGTCATCGCTATTACCATGGTGATGCGGTTTTGGCAGTACATCAATGGGCGTGGATAGCGGTTTG
ACTCACGGGGATTTCCAAGTCTCCACCCCATTGACGTCAATGGGAGTTTGTTTTGGCACCAAAATCAACG
GGACTTTCCAAAATGTCGTAACAACTCCGCCCCATTGACGCAAATGGGCGGTAGGCGTGTACGGTGGGAG
GTCTATATAAGCAGAGCTGGTTTAGTGAACCGTCAGATCCGCTAGCGCCGCCACCATGGCCATGAACATT
TTCCGGCTGACTGGGGACCTGTCCCACCTGGCGGCCATCGTCATCCTGCTGCTGAAGATCTGGAAGACGC
GCTCCTGCGCCGGTATTTCTGGGAAAAGCCAGCTTCTGTTTGCACTGGTCTTCACAACTCGTTACCTGGA
TCTTTTTACTTCATTTATTTCATTGTATAACACATCTATGAAGGTTATCTACCTTGCCTGCTCCTATGCC
ACAGTGTACCTGATCTACCTGAAATTTAAGGCAACCTACGATGGAAATCATGATACCTTCCGAGTGGAGT
TTCTGGTGGTCCCTGTGGGAGGCCTCTCATTTTTAGTTAATCACGATTTCTCTCCTCTTGAGATCCTCTG
GACCTTCTCCATCTACCTGGAGTCCGTGGCTATCCTTCCGCAGCTGTTTATGATCAGCAAGACTGGGGAG
GCCGAGACCATCACCACCCACTACCTGTTCTTCCTGGGCCTCTATCGTGCTTTGTATCTTGTCAACTGGA
TCTGGCGCTTCTACTTTGAGGGCTTCTTTGACCTCATTGCTGTGGTGGCCGGCGTAGTCCAGACCATCCT
ATACTGTGACTTCTTCTACTTGTACATTACAAAAGTACTCAAGGGAAAGAAGCTCAGTTTGCCAGCAGGC
GGTGGGGGGGAGCTCAAGCTTCGAATTCTGCAGTCGACGGTACCGCGGGCCCGGGATCCACCGGTCGCCA
CCATGGTGAGCAAGGGCGAGGAGAATAACATGGCCATCATCAAGGAGTTCATGCGCTTCAAGGTGCGCAT
GGAGGGCTCCGTGAACGGCCACGAGTTCGAGATCGAGGGCGAGGGCGAGGGCCGCCCCTACGAGGGCTTT
CAGACCGCTAAGCTGAAGGTGACCAAGGGTGGCCCCCTGCCCTTCGCCTGGGACATCCTGTCCCCTCATT
TCACCTACGGCTCCAAGGCCTACGTGAAGCACCCCGCCGACATCCCCGACTACTTCAAGCTGTCCTTCCC
CGAGGGCTTCAAGTGGGAGCGCGTGATGAACTACGAGGACGGCGGCGTGGTGACCGTGACCCAGGACTCC
TCCCTGCAGGACGGCGAGTTCATCTACAAGGTGAAGCTGCGCGGCACCAACTTCCCCTCCGACGGCCCCG
TGATGCAGAAGAAGACCATGGGCTGGGAGGCCTCCTCCGAGCGGATGTACCCCGAGGACGGTGCCCTGAA
GGGCAAGATCAAGATGAGGCTGAAGCTGAAGGACGGCGGCCACTACACCTCCGAGGTCAAGACCACCTAC
AAGGCCAAGAAGCCCGTGCAGCTGCCCGGCGCCTACATCGTCGACATCAAGTTGGACATCACCTCCCACA
ACGAGGACTACACCATCGTGGAACAGTACGAACGCGCCGAGGGCCGCCACTCCACCGGCGGCATGGACGA
GCTGTACAAGTAAGCGGCCGCGACTCTAGATCATAATCAGCCATACCACATTTGTAGAGGTTTTACTTGC
TTTAAAAAACCTCCCACACCTCCCCCTGAACCTGAAACATAAAATGAATGCAATTGTTGTTGTTAACTTG
TTTATTGCAGCTTATAATGGTTACAAATAAAGCAATAGCATCACAAATTTCACAAATAAAGCATTTTTTT
CACTGCATTCTAGTTGTGGTTTGTCCAAACTCATCAATGTATCTTAAGGCGTAAATTGTAAGCGTTAATA
TTTTGTTAAAATTCGCGTTAAATTTTTGTTAAATCAGCTCATTTTTTAACCAATAGGCCGAAATCGGCAA
AATCCCTTATAAATCAAAAGAATAGACCGAGATAGGGT
[37 nt withheld, positions 2349-2385]
AAAGAACGTGGACTCCAACGTCAAAGG
[49 nt withheld, positions 2413-2461]
T
[91 nt withheld, positions 2463-2553]
G
[124 nt withheld, positions 2555-2678]
CAGGTGGCACTTTTCGGGGAAATGTGCGCGGAACCCCTATTTGTTTATTTTTCTAAATACATTCAAATAT
GTATCCGCTCATGAGACAATAACCCTGATAAATGCTTCAATAATATTGAAAAAGGAAGAGTCCTGAGGCG
GAAAGAACCAGCTGTGGAATGTGTGTCAGTTAGGGTGTGGAAAGTCCCCAGGCTCCCCAGCAGGCAGAAG
TATGCAAAGCATGCATCTCAATTAGTCAGCAACCAGGTGTGGAAAGTCCCCAGGCTCCCCAGCAGGCAGA
AGTATGCAAAGCATGCATCTCAATTAGTCAGCAACCATAGTCCCGCCCCTAACTCCGCCCATCCCGCCCC
TAACTCCGCCCAGTTCCGCCCATTCTCCGCCCCATGGCTGACTAATTTTTTTTATTTATGCAGAGGCCGA
GGCCGCCTCGGCCTCTGAGCTATTCCAGAAGTAGTGAGGAGGCTTTTTTGGAGGCCTAGGCTTTTGCAAA
GATCGATCAAGAGACAGGATGAGGATCGTTTCGCATGATTGAACAAGATGGATTGCACGCAGGTTCTCCG
GCCGCTTGGGTGGAGAGGCTATTCGGCTATGACTGGGCACAACAGACAATCGGCTGCTCTGATGCCGCCG
TGTTCCGGCTGTCAGCGCAGGGGCGCCCGGTTCTTTTTGTCAAGACCGACCTGTCCGGTGCCCTGAATGA
ACTGCAAGACGAGGCAGCGCGGCTATCGTGGCTGGCCACGACGGGCGTTCCTTGCGCAGCTGTGCTCGAC
GTTGTCACTGAAGCGGGAAGGGACTGGCTGCTATTGGGCGAAGTGCCGGGGCAGGATCTCCTGTCATCTC
ACCTTGCTCCTGCCGAGAAAGTATCCATCATGGCTGATGCAATGCGGCGGCTGCATACGCTTGATCCGGC
TACCTGCCCATTCGACCACCAAGCGAAACATCGCATCGAGCGAGCACGTACTCGGATGGAAGCCGGTCTT
GTCGATCAGGATGATCTGGACGAAGAGCATCAGGGGCTCGCGCCAGCCGAACTGTTCGCCAGGCTCAAGG
CGAGCATGCCCGACGGCGAGGATCTCGTCGTGACCCATGGCGATGCCTGCTTGCCGAATATCATGGTGGA
AAATGGCCGCTTTTCTGGATTCATCGACTGTGGCCGGCTGGGTGTGGCGGACCGCTATCAGGACATAGCG
TTGGCTACCCGTGATATTGCTGAAGAGCTTGGCGGCGAATGGGCTGACCGCTTCCTCGTGCTTTACGGTA
TCGCCGCTCCCGATTCGCAGCGCATCGCCTTCTATCGCCTTCTTGACGAGTTCTTCTGAGCGGGACTCTG
GGGTTCGAAATGACCGACCAAGCGACGCCCAACCTGCCATCACGAGATTTCGATTCCACCGCCGCCTTCT
ATGAAAGGTTGGGCTTCGGAATCGTTTTCCGGGACGCCGGCTGGATGATCCTCCAGCGCGGGGATCTCAT
GCTGGAGTTCTTCGCCCACCCTAGGGGGAGGCTAACTGAAACACGGAAGGAGACAATACCGGAAGGAACC
CGCGCTATGACGGCAATAAAAAGACAGAATAAAACGCACGGTGTTGGGTCGTTTGTTCATAAACGCGGGG
TTCGGTCCCAGGGCTGGCACTCTGTCGATACCCCACCGAGACCCCATTGGGGCCAATACGCCCGCGTTTC
TTCCTTTTCCCCACCCCACCCCCCAAGTTCGGGTGAAGGCCCAGGGCTCGCAGCCAACGTCGGGGCGGCA
GGCCCTGCCATAGCCTCAGGTTACTCATATATACTTTAGATTGATTTAAAACTTCATTTTTAATTTAAAA
GGATCTAGGTGAAGATCCTTTTTGATAATCTCATGACCAAAATCCCTTAACGTGAGTTTTCGTTCCACTG
AGCGTCAGACCCCGTAGAAAAGATCAAAGGATCTTCTTGAGATCCTTTTTTTCTGCGCGTAATCTGCTGC
TTGCAAACAAAAAAACCACCGCTACCAGCGGTGGTTTGTTTGCCGGATCAAGAGCTACCAACTCTTTTTC
CGAAGGTAACTGGCTTCAGCAGAGCGCAGATACCAAATACTGTTCTTCTAGTGTAGCCGTAGTTAGGCCA
CCACTTCAAGAACTCTGTAGCACCGCCTACATACCTCGCTCTGCTAATCCTGTTACCAGTGGCTGCTGCC
AGTGGCGATAAGTCGTGTCTTACCGGGTTGGACTCAAGACGATAGTTACCGGATAAGGCGCAGCGGTCGG
GCTGAACGGGGGGTTCGTGCACACAGCCCAGCTTGGAGCGAACGACCTACACCGAACTGAGATACCTACA
GCGTGAGCTATGAGAAAGCGCCACGCTTCCCGAAGGGAGAAAGGCGGACAGGTATCCGGTAAGCGGCAGG
GTCGGAACAGGAGAGCGCACGAGGGAGCTTCCAGGGGGAAACGCCTGGTATCTTTATAGTCCTGTCGGGT
TTCGCCACCTCTGACTTGAGCGTCGATTTTTGTGATGCTCGTCAGGGGGGCGGAGCCTATGGAAAAACGC
CAGCAACGCGGCCTTTTTACGGTTCCTGGCCTTTTGCTGGCCTTTTGCTCACATGTTCTTTCCTGCGTTA
TCCCCTGATTCTGTGGATAACCGTATTACCGCCATGCATTAGTTATTAATAGTAATCAATTACGGGGTCA
TTAGTTCATAGCCCATATATGGAGTTCCG
Features (pLannotate 1.2.2; 16 found; start..end, strand, type, name):
      1..304     +  enhancer       CMV enhancer: human cytomegalovirus immediate early enhancer
    305..508     +  promoter       CMV promoter: human cytomegalovirus (CMV) immediate early promoter
    552..1187    +  CDS            KDELR2: ERD22_HUMAN - Also known as ERD2.2 From Homo sapiens (Human).
   1200..1249    +  misc_feature   MCS (fragment): multiple cloning site
   1263..1970    +  CDS            mOrange2: mOrange2 is a basic (constitutively fluorescent) orange fluorescent protein published in 2008, derived from Discosoma sp.. It has high acid sensitivity.
   1989..2072    +  CDS            large T antigen (fragment): large T antigen from SV40 (simian virus 40)
   2095..2216    +  polyA_signal   SV40 poly(A) signal: SV40 polyadenylation signal
   2250..2678    -  rep_origin     f1 ori (sequence partly withheld): f1 bacteriophage origin of replication; arrow indicates direction of (+) strand synthesis
   2705..2809    +  promoter       AmpR promoter: bla
   2811..3168    +  promoter       SV40 promoter: SV40 enhancer and early promoter
   3203..3997    +  CDS            NeoR/KanR: aminoglycoside phosphotransferase from Tn5; aph(3')-II (or nptII); confers resistance to neomycin, kanamycin, and G418 (Geneticin®)
   4018..4170    +  CDS            ble (fragment): BLE_KLEPN - Experimental evidence at protein level: Swiss-Prot protein existence level 1. Binding protein with a strong affinity to the bleomycin family of antibiotics. Binds to CL990; an antimitotic-antibiotic compound. From Klebsiella pneumoniae.
   4229..4276    +  polyA_signal   HSV TK poly(A) signal: herpes simplex virus thymidine kinase polyadenylation signal (Cole and Stacy, 1985)
   4367..4383    -  polyA_signal   bGH poly(A) signal (fragment): bovine growth hormone polyadenylation signal
   4605..5193    +  rep_origin     ori: high-copy-number ColE1/pMB1/pBR322/pUC origin of replication
   5308..5367    +  enhancer       CMV enhancer (fragment): human cytomegalovirus immediate early enhancer
