[The description below was written by a language model from this plasmid's Addgene catalogue record and pLannotate feature annotations shown in this document.]
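Description:
mOrange2-ELP-1-25 is a mammalian expression plasmid that produces a fluorescently tagged version of the human KDEL receptor 2 (KDELR2, also called ELP-1 or ERD2.2) for use as a Golgi/ER localization marker. It is built on an N1-style mOrange2 fluorescent protein backbone. The human cytomegalovirus immediate early enhancer and promoter drive the KDELR2 coding sequence, followed by a short stretch of residual multiple cloning site that acts as a linker, and then the mOrange2 coding sequence, so the fluorescent protein sits at the C-terminus of the receptor. The "25" in the name may refer to the linker length, although the record does not say so. An SV40 polyadenylation signal terminates the transcript. The small large T antigen fragment annotated just before it most likely reflects SV40-derived sequence flanking that signal rather than a functional element.

The plasmid replicates in E. coli from a high-copy ColE1/pUC-type origin and also carries an f1 origin for single-stranded DNA production. A single Tn5 aminoglycoside phosphotransferase gene (NeoR/KanR) provides both selections. A bacterial bla-type promoter drives it for kanamycin resistance in bacteria, and the SV40 enhancer/early promoter drives it for G418 selection of stably transfected mammalian cells, with an HSV TK polyadenylation signal downstream. The short ble and bGH poly(A) fragments look like annotation remnants.

KDELR2 cycles between the Golgi and the endoplasmic reticulum to retrieve KDEL-bearing luminal proteins, so the fusion labels these compartments. mOrange2 is a constitutively fluorescent orange protein derived from Discosoma, with recorded excitation and emission at 549 and 565 nm. This makes the construct suitable for live-cell or fixed-cell imaging of the early secretory pathway, alone or alongside spectrally distinct markers.
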