Addgene plasmid #57954: mOrange2-ELP-1-25
Purpose: Localization: Golgi/ER, Excitation: 549, Emission: 565
Depositing lab: Michael Davidson.
Backbone
  Vector backbone: mOrange2
  Backbone size w/o insert (bp): 4750
  Vector type: Mammalian Expression
  Selectable markers: Neomycin (select with G418)
Growth in bacteria
  Bacterial resistance: Kanamycin, 50 μg/mL
  Growth temperature: 37°C
  Growth strain: DH5alpha
  Copy number: High Copy
Gene/Insert
  Gene/Insert name: ELP (alt name: NM_006854.3)
  Species: H. sapiens (human)
  Entrez Gene: KDELR2 (a.k.a. ELP-1, ELP1, ERD2.2, OI21)
  Promoter: CMV
  Tag / fusion protein: mOrange2
  Cloning method: Unknown
  Sequencing primers: 5′ CMV-F; 3′ SV40pA-R
Terms and licenses: Academic/Nonprofit Terms; Industry Terms: Not Available to Industry
Depositor comments: . Excitation = 549; Emission = 565
How to cite: mOrange2-ELP-1-25 was a gift from Michael Davidson (Addgene plasmid # 57954 ; http://n2t.net/addgene:57954 ; RRID:Addgene_57954)
