>Addgene plasmid #57954 | mOrange2-ELP-1-25 | depositor partial sequence | sequence record 89102 | insert sequence
GACGTCAGATCCGCTAGCGCCGCCACCATGGCCATGAACATTTTCCGGCTGACTGGGGACCTGTCCCACC
TGGCGGCCATCGTCATCCTGCTGCTGAAGATCTGGAAGACGCGCTCCTGCGCCGGTATTTCTGGGAAAAG
CCAGCTTCTGTTTGCACTGGTCTTCACAACTCGTTACCTGGATCTTTTTACTTCATTTATTTCATTGTAT
AACACATCTATGAAGGTTATCTACCTTGCCTGCTCCTATGCCACAGTGTACCTGATCTACCTGAAATTTA
AGGCAACCTACGATGGAAATCATGATACCTTCCGAGTGGAGTTTCTGGTGGTCCCTGTGGGAGGCCTCTC
ATTTTTAGTTAATCACGATTTCTCTCCTCTTGAGATCCTCTGGACCTTCTCCATCTACCTGGAGTCCGTG
GCTATCCTTCCGCAGCTGTTTATGATCAGCAAGACTGGGGAGGCCGAGACCATCACCACCCACTACCTGT
TCTTCCTGGGCCTCTATCGTGCTTTGTATCTTGTCAACTGGATCTGGCGCTTCTACTTTGAGGGCTTCTT
TGACCTCATTGCTGTGGTGGCCGGCGTAGTCCAGACCATCCTATACTGTGACTTCTTCTACTTGTACATT
ACAAAAGTACTCAAGGGAAAGAAGCTCAGTTTGCCAGCAGGCGGTGGGGGGGAGCTCAAGCTTCGAATTC
TGCAGTCGACGGTACCGCGGGCCCGGGATCCACCGGTCGCCACCATGGTGAGCAAGGGCGAGGAGAATAA
CATGGCCATCATCAAGGAGTTCATGCGCTTCAAGGTGCGCATGGAGGGCTCCGTGAACGGCCACGAGTTC
GAGATCGAGGGCGAGGGCGAGGGCCGCCCCTACGAGGGCTTTCAGACCGCTAAGCTGAAGGTGACCAAGG
GTGGCCCCCTGCCCTTCGCCTGGGACATCCTGTCCCCTCATTTCACCTACGGCTCCAAGGCCTACGTGAA
GCACCCCGCCGACATCCCCGACTACTTCAAGCTGTCCTTCCCCGAGGGCTTCAAGTGGGAGCGCGTGATG
AACTACGAGGACGGCGGCGTGGTGACCGTGACCCAGGACTCCTCCCTGCAGGACGGCGAGTTCATCTACA
AGGTGAAGCTGCGCGGCACCAACTTCCCCTCCGACGGCCCCGTGATGCAGAAGAAGACCATGGGCTGGGA
GGCCTCCTCCGAGCGGATGTACCCCGAGGACGGTGCCCTGAAGGGCAAGATCAAGATGAGGCTGAAGCTG
AAGGACGGCGGCCACTACACCTCCGAGGTCAAGACCACCTACAAGGCCAAGAAGCCCGTGCAGCTGCCCG
GCGCCTACATCGTCGACATCAAGTTGGACATCACCTCCCACAACGAGGACTACACCATCGTGGAACAGTA
CGAACGCGCCGAGGGCCGCCACTCCACCGGCGGCATGGACGAGCTGTACAAGTAAGCGGCCGCGACTCTA
GATCATAATCAGCCATACCAC
